Addgene plasmid #19330: pCFJ151 - ttTi5605_MCS
Depositing lab: Erik Jorgensen. Depositing organization: University of Utah. Publication: Single-copy insertion of transgenes in Caenorhabditis elegans. Christian Frøkjær-Jensen, M Wayne Davis, Christopher E Hopkins, Blake J Newman, Jason M Thumme, Søren-Peter Olesen, Morten Grunnet & Erik M Jorgensen. 10.1038/ng.248 PubMed 18953339.
Backbone
  Vector backbone: N/A
  Backbone size w/o insert (bp): 2334
  Vector type: Worm Expression
Growth in bacteria
  Bacterial resistance: Ampicillin, 100 μg/mL
  Growth temperature: 37°C
  Growth strain: DH5alpha
  Copy number: High Copy
Gene/Insert
  Gene/Insert name: ttTi5605 targeting region
  Species: C. elegans (nematode)
  Insert size (bp): 5075
  Cloning method: Restriction Enzyme
  Sequencing primers: 5′ n/a
Terms and licenses: Academic/Nonprofit Terms; Industry Terms: Not Available to Industry
Depositor comments: Standard Multiple Cloning site vector to generate MosSCI inserts at ttTi5605 location. Contains C.Briggsae unc-119 rescue gene. Also contains genomic regions flanking the ttTi5605 Mos1 insertion. Use C.elegans strain EG4322 to generate insertions.
How to cite: pCFJ151 - ttTi5605_MCS was a gift from Erik Jorgensen (Addgene plasmid # 19330 ; http://n2t.net/addgene:19330 ; RRID:Addgene_19330)
