[The description below was written by a language model from this plasmid's Addgene catalogue record, the feature table of its GenBank file and pLannotate feature annotations shown in this document.]
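Description:
pCFJ151 - ttTi5605_MCS is a C. elegans targeting vector for Mos1-mediated single-copy insertion (MosSCI) of transgenes at the ttTi5605 Mos1 transposon site. It is propagated in E. coli as a high-copy plasmid through a ColE1/pUC-type origin and is selected with ampicillin via the β-lactamase gene and its native promoter. The record names no backbone. The small bacterial portion (about 2.3 kb) also carries short remnants of rop, bom and lacZα, consistent with a pBR322/pUC-derived ancestry. The full annotated sequence is about 7.4 kb.

The roughly 5 kb insert consists of C. elegans genomic regions that flank the ttTi5605 Mos1 insertion. According to the depositor, these bracket a C. briggsae unc-119 rescue gene and a multiple cloning site. The automated annotation labels the unc-119 coding region by homology to the C. elegans protein, and a fragment matching a C. elegans gene further along probably reflects one of the genomic homology arms. The very short "P element" and "M13 gene XI" hits are most likely spurious matches.

In use, a transgene of interest is cloned by restriction enzymes into the MCS, so the plasmid supplies no promoter or reporter for the cargo. When the Mos1 element is excised from the chromosome of the recommended ttTi5605 strain, the resulting double-strand break is repaired from the plasmid's homology arms. This copies the transgene and unc-119(+) into the locus as a single copy, and rescue of the unc-119 mutant phenotype identifies transformants.

The separate GenBank record held for this plasmid covers only 821 bp and annotates just the AmpR promoter and two sequencing primer sites.
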