Features (pLannotate 1.2.2; 10 found; start..end, strand, type, name):
    146..734     -  rep_origin     ori: high-copy-number ColE1/pMB1/pBR322/pUC origin of replication
    905..1765    -  CDS            AmpR: β-lactamase; bla; confers resistance to ampicillin, carbenicillin, and related antibiotics
   1766..1870    -  promoter       AmpR promoter: bla
   1965..2000    +  CDS            rop (fragment): Rop protein, which maintains plasmids at low copy number; rop
   2102..2201    +  misc_feature   bom (fragment): basis of mobility region from pBR322
   2207..2322    -  CDS            lacZα (fragment): LacZα fragment of β-galactosidase; lacZ fragment
   4237..5079    -  CDS            unc-119: UN119_CAEEL - Experimental evidence at protein level: Swiss-Prot protein existence level 1. Myristoyl-binding protein that acts as a cargo adapter: specifically binds the myristoyl moiety of a subset of N-terminally myristoylated proteins and is required for their localization. Plays a key role in ciliary membrane localization of proteins. Required for the establishment or function of the nervous system. From Caenorhabditis elegans.
   5190..5207    +  misc_feature   P element 5' end (fragment): No description available
   6081..6296    +  CDS            GSLG1_CAEEL (fragment): Experimental evidence at protein level: Swiss-Prot protein existence level 1. From Caenorhabditis elegans.
   6774..6790    +  CDS            M13 gene XI (fragment): pXI; XI; phage assembly
>Addgene plasmid #19330 | pCFJ151 - ttTi5605_MCS | depositor full sequence | sequence record 8987 | Author sequence
TGTGAAATTGTTATCCGCTGGTATCAGCTCACTCAAAGGCGGTAATACGGTTATCCACAGAATCAGGGGA
TAACGCAGGAAAGAACATGTGAGCAAAAGGCCAGCAAAAGACCAGGAACCGTAAAAAGGCCGCGTTGCTG
GCGTTTTTCCATAGGCTCCGCCCCCCTGACGAGCATCACAAAAATCGACGCTCAAGTCAGAGGTGGCGAA
ACCCGACAGGACTATAAAGATACCAGGCGTTTCCCCCTGGAAGCTCCCTCGTGCGCTCTCCTGTTCCGAC
CCTGCCGCTTACCGGATACCTGTCCGCCTTTCTCCCTTCGGGAAGCGTGGCGCTTTCTCATAGCTCACGC
TGTAGGTATCTCAGTTCGGTGTAGGTCGTTCGCTCCAAGCTGGGCTGTGTGCACGAACCCCCCGTTCAGC
CCGACCGCTGCGCCTTATCCGGTAACTATCGTCTTGAGTCCAACCCGGTAAGACACGACTTATCGCCACT
GGCAGCAGCCACTGGTAACAGGATTAGCAGAGCGAGGTATGTAGGCGGTGCTACAGAGTTCTTGAAGTGG
TGGCCTAACTACGGCTACACTAGAAGGACAGTATTTGGTATCTGCGCTCTGCTGAAGCCAGTTACCTTCG
GAAAAAGAGTTGGTAGCTCTTGATCCGGCAAACAAACCACCGCTGGTAGCGGTGGTTTTTTTGTTTGCAA
GCAGCAGATTACGCGCAGAAAAAAAGGATCTCAAGAAGATCCTTTGATCTTTTCTACGGGGTCTGACGCT
CAGTGGAACGAAAACTCACGTTAAGGGATTTTGGTCATGAGATTATCAAAAAGGATCTTCACCTAGATCC
TTTTAAATTAAAAATGAAGTTTTAAATCAATCTAAAGTATATATGAGTAAACTTGGTCTGACAGTTACCA
ATGCTTAATCAGTGAGGCACCTATCTCAGCGATCTGTCTATTTCGTTCATCCATAGTTGCCTGACTCCCC
GTCGTGTAGATAACTACGATACGGGAGGGCTTACCATCTGGCCCCAGTGCTGCAATGATACCGCGAGACC
CACGCTCACCGGCTCCAGATTTATCAGCAATAAACCAGCCAGCCGGAAGGGCCGAGCGCAGAAGTGGTCC
TGCAACTTTATCCGCCTCCATCCAGTCTATTAATTGTTGCCGGGAAGCTAGAGTAAGTAGTTCGCCAGTT
AATAGTTTGCGCAACGTTGTTGCCATTGCTACAGGCATCGTGGTGTCACGCTCGTCGTTTGGTATGGCTT
CATTCAGCTCCGGTTCCCAACGATCAAGGCGAGTTACATGATCCCCCATGTTGTGCAAAAAAGCGGTTAG
CTCCTTCGGTCCTCCGATCGTTGTCAGAAGTAAGTTGGCCGCAGTGTTATCACTCATGGTTATGGCAGCA
CTGCATAATTCTCTTACTGTCATGCCATCCGTAAGATGCTTTTCTGTGACTGGTGAGTACTCAACCAAGT
CATTCTGAGAATAGTGTATGCGGCGACCGAGTTGCTCTTGCCCGGCGTCAATACGGGATAATACCGCGCC
ACATAGCAGAACTTTAAAAGTGCTCATCATTGGAAAACGTTCTTCGGGGCGAAAACTCTCAAGGATCTTA
CCGCTGTTGAGATCCAGTTCGATGTAACCCACTCGTGCACCCAACTGATCTTCAGCATCTTTTACTTTCA
CCAGCGTTTCTGGGTGAGCAAAAACAGGAAGGCAAAATGCCGCAAAAAAGGGAATAAGGGCGACACGGAA
ATGTTGAATACTCATACTCTTCCTTTTTCAATATTATTGAAGCATTTATCAGGGTTATTGTCTCATGAGC
GGATACATATTTGAATGTATTTAGAAAAATAAACAAATAGGGGTTCCGCGCACATTTCCCCGAAAAGTGC
CACCTGACGTCTAAGAAACCATTATTATCATGACATTAACCTATAAAAATAGGCGTATCACGAGGCCCTT
TCGTCTCGCGCGTTTCGGTGATGACGGTGAAAACCTCTGACACATGCAGCTCCCGGAGACGGTCACAGCT
TGTCTGTAAGCGGATGCCGGGAGCAGACAAGCCCGTCAGGGCGCGTCAGCGGGTGTTGGCGGGTGTCGGG
GCTGGCTTAACTATGCGGCATCAGAGCAGATTGTACTGAGAGTGCACCATATGCGGTGTGAAATACCGCA
CAGATGCGTAAGGAGAAAATACCGCATCAGGCGCCATTCGCCATTCAGGCTGCGCAACTGTTGGGAAGGG
CGATCGGTGCGGGCCTCTTCGCTATTACGCCAGCTGGCGAAAGGGGGATGTGCTGCAAGGCGATTAAGTT
GGGTAACGCCAGCACGTGTGTTTTTGAACACGGCGATATGTATCTGTAGATCATCCCCAATTTTCAACAA
TGAATCTAAATACTGAACTTTTTGTGTAATCTTTAGTGCAGAAAAATGACCAAAATCAGCGATTTTCCGA
TTATACCCAAAATATCTCAGCTCAATGAGCACCTATAAAAATGTAAAAATAAAGAAAGTAGTCGAACCAT
ATTTTGTAAAGGCTAAAAAACTGAATAAATTTTTATCCATCCAGCGCGGCGTTACAATCCGTGGCCCATG
TCACGCACGGCTTTCAAAGAAAAAAAAACAGTCTGTTTGCGCGACATCGATCTGGCAAAAATCCTAAAAA
CGACTATGCGTGGCTCACTTTATATTAATATGAAAAATACAAACTTGGTGGTGCAGGTGCTGCAGAGGCC
ATCGATGAAGAAGTGGAGGCCTTGTTGTCGATCTACAAAATTGTATGGTTGTTTGAGATTTTCCTTGAAA
CGCTCTCAATCTTGGATATGATATAAATTCTGGATAAGATATGATGGATATGATCTATGTTTGATAGAGT
GCATTTGAAAGGATAACGGCCCTGCAGACATTTTTGAAAAAATAACAAACATTTAATTTTCTCACTCGTT
TAGGCTATTCCCCTATTTTTGATATTCCTTCGCACATATGAAAACTACTTTTTTTCGAAACTGTTAACTC
CAGAATTTATAAATCTATAGCCCTTACTTGATTATTTATTATCATGGTTACTCACCTCATGTCTCTTTCT
CTTTTCAAGAAGTCTTCGTTCATATCTGTTGTCTCTTTCCTCCTTTTGAATCTCTGCTTTGCTCTTCGCC
ATTGTTTCCTGAAAATAATGTAACTTGAATTGTGTAATATACTTTTTTAATTTGAATTTGGCTTGTAACG
CGGAATCACTACGTGCGGGATCATTTCTTACTAGAAAACCCAGAAAATGCCATATTTCACTTATCTCGGG
GTCATTTCTAATTAGAAAAGCTACAAAAACCATTTCTAATTACGGTGACTTTAGAACTGGTCGAAATAGC
TAATTAGAAATGGGTTTTTGCTAATTAGAGGTGACTCTATGTTATCTGAGTAAGCCTCGTTTGTATGTAA
ACTCACAGTACTAATAAATGCAAGACACCCGGGTTTGTCTAGATATGAAATAATTGAAATATCAATTCTG
ACAGACAATAATGGTAATCTTGATAAGGAGTTCCACGCCCAGGAGAACACGTTAGTTTTCTTGTTTTTGA
TTGCGTGCGTTATTTTGGAGAAAAACTCGATTTTTTACAAAATAATTTTTTGAAAGGAACACTGTTCAAT
AAGTTTTGTCTTTTTTCTCAGTTGTGATACGGTTTTTTATTCTTTTTTGTAGTTATACAGAAGACCGTTA
CGAAACAGACTGATATCGAAACAAACACTGATCTTACTTGCACTTATAATACGACTCACTAGTGGGCAGA
TCTTCGAATGCATCGCGCGCACCGTACGTCTCGAGGAATTCCTGCAGGATATCTGGATCCACGAAGCTTC
CCATGGTGACGTCACCGGTTCTAGATACCTAGGTGAGCTCTGGTACCCTCTAGTCAAGGCCTTAAGTGAG
TCGTATTACGTAGCCCGGGCCTAGTTCTAGACATTCTCTAATGAAAAAATCTTTCAGTTGAAATTGAAAA
TGAGTTAAAGTTGGAGTTTTTATTGAAAACAGATTTCCGTGTGATTAGTGTTTTTAGCGAGTGTGACAGG
ACAGCGAAAAAATATAGAAACAAGGGGGGAACTGAAAAGCTTAGGAATGCATTGAACATGAGAAGGGGAA
GGGGAAGGAACAAACTAGACAGGAATTATTGGAATTTAATCACATTTGGAGTTTTTTTTCTATTCGACAG
AATAATTATCCAGAACATTTTTGTATTAAATATTTATGCATCATATGAGTAGTCGGCTTTGTTGTGCATG
ACGAGTTTGTTATCGACGAAATAGAAGCTGTCAGAACGAGTCTCGTTTGGATTGTTGATCATGTCGTCCA
CTGAAAAAGAGATTAGTCTTTTGAATTGTACTTTTTAGAATAATGACTCACTGAGTTGTTGAGAGAGTTG
AGGGAACTCATAGATATGTTCACAGTTGTTTCGTGAATTCGGAATACAGAATCCGAATTCAAAGTCAAAA
CACTTCAGAAGGCGATCTTTGAAGAAGTGACGTTCGATCATTCGGAAATGATGGATTGGGATGTCTCCTA
CTTTGAATTCCACAGTTGCTCCGACCGTTTTGAGTTTCAAAAAGTTTGGAGCAAATCTATAACGCACGTA
TCTTGCCGACTCCTGTGGCGACTCATCATTCTCCTGATCGTTCTCCGGTTTGGCGATCTCGAAAAGCACT
TGCTCAGTGTCCAGATCACGGATTTGGAACTTGGTGAACTCGATGTTATAGATGTTCGCAGATGGGGAGC
ATAAGAATCCTAAATTTATGTTTTAAACTGAAATCCAAAGGGAGCAAGATACCTTGAGTGATTCCCGGAA
GTGCTAAAACGTCGTTCGGAGTGATTTGAGCTTTCTTCGCAAGCTCCGATTCCGTTGTGATTCCTTGTTC
GGTGCTTGGTGGTGGCCGTGGCATCTGGAAATATGGAAAAGTTCAACAAAAAGAAAAGAGAAAAGAATGA
AATCGGATATCAAGAGTTAGTTGAGCGGTTTCTCTAGTTTTCTGAGTCTCACCTGCGACGGGAAGGTCGC
CGAGCCGGGTGGAATCGATCGTTGTTGCTCGGCTTTCATATCGGTTTGGTTGGAAGCGGCTGAAAACGGA
AAGAAGTGGAAGAAGGAAAAGAGTGTGGTGTGACAGGAAAATGGTAATTAGAGGGTGCCAAATAACCAGC
TATATTTTGTTTTTTTTTGAAAACATTTTTAAAAAGAAAAATACGATAATGATATCAGATGGATTTCCGG
AAAACTGGTATGAAAAATTTCAACCTTTTTGAGTACATGTAATCAAAATACACTTTGTAAATTATCATTT
TTATTGAAACTCCACCATTTTTCTATTTATAACGCTAATAATTTGAAAAAGAAACCTGTTGCGAACCGCG
GGGTGAATCCCAAAAACGAATGCGTTTTGGTGGAGTGATTGATTCGAATCGAAGAAGAAAAAGAAGAAGA
CGTGGAATAGAGAGCTCACTCTTAACCGAGCAGCACACACCGACAGAAAAAAAAATGAAATGAATGAGGG
TCTTCTTCTTCTTCTTCTTCGAATGATTGACAGAAATGGGAAAAAGAGGAAGATTGAGAAGGGAAAAAGG
AAGGAGAAAAGAAGCAGAAGAAGACGTCAGAGAGGAGAGGAACGAGCGGAAAAGCAGCGGGCGCAAGTCA
TAGAAGTAGCAGAGCTGGGGAGAAGAAGACACTATCCAAGAAAGGAATGACGAGAGAGTATGCAAAGGGG
TATAGGGTGCAGACAGAATAGGAACAGAATAACAGATGATGAGCCAAGAAGAGTTGAAAAGGGCGATGAA
TTTGTCATGTAACTTAATTTGGGTCAATTTGAGCATGATGAATTGAAATCATCCCTTGTTGGGAGTTAAT
AACCGGTTTGTTATCAGAAACCCTGTAATAGAAGGGCGCCCTAACTTTGAGCCAATTCATCCCGGTTTCT
GTCAAATATATCAAAAAGTGGTCAACTGACAAATTGTTTTTGATATTATAATAAACATTTTATCCGTTAA
CAATTTTCGAATACTTTTTACAAGGACTTGGATAAATTGGCTCAAAGACGAAGTGAGTTTGCTACCATCA
TGGAATCAGGAGGACATTTCGACAATGTCATATAATGTTTGAAAAATGATTTTAACAAGGGTCTCATTCG
AGATAAGCAATGCTCTGAGCAAGTGGCTCGTCGTCTTCAAGAATCTCTTGTTGATATTCATTTGGATCCT
GTTTTGCACGAAGCATGTGCCATGGATATTCAGAGTTTTTGCAAAAAAGTTCCGCCAGGTCAAACAATCT
TTTTAATTTTTATATGATACTTCGGGTGTATTTTTCTTCTTTTTCCTGTTCATTTTCGCTTTTTTCTCAC
TTTTTTGTAACAAAATCTCTCACTTTTCTGTAAGTCTTAACAAAAGTTCAATTGGCTCGATCAAGTAAAA
TTTCGGCCGTATGAACGTTTTCAAAGGTTTTCATTTTTTTTTAAGTTCATTCACAATATCATGAATCTCT
CGTCCTTTGGTTTCCGGTAAGTAGCGAAATAATATAAGCATACTTATAAATGAAGGAATTGAATATAGAA
TAAGGAAAGCATAACTACCAATAACGGAATATAGAGGTAATACTGTAAATGTACTGATAACCACCATTAC
AGTATTCATTGAATATGCCACAGATTGAGCAATACTACGATGTTTTTGAGGTACCAGTTCAGAGGATATA
AACCACGAAATTGGACCAACTCCAGTTCTGAAATTTCATTATTCGATTAAATCAAAATATATTTGAAAAA
CCTCACCCATAAGTATAACCGTAGATGATCAATGCAACTAGGCATCCGTATTTCATCGGGTCAATCAGAA
TACGTATTTTTGCGAAGAATACGAATGCAATTAGAGCTAAATTATTGAGAAATGTGAAGAGAAGGAGAAG
CTTGCGTCGACCAACTCTGTAAACTTATTCATACAATTTTGTCTTCAAATTTTGAACGTTTAAAACTATC
TTATTCAATGAGTTAGCGGGTTTTTATAGTGAGTTAGTTCACGATTATCTAATAAAACTATGTCCAAACA
TCCTAACTGCGACCGTATTCTCACTAACTCGTCTTAAAAACGTTGAGATTATTTTAAACCCTTCTTCAGT
ACAACTACAGTACTGATGCACAAATACAATAATAATAATACATTCAGACATACTCTGAACAATGTAACTT
GTTTTTGTTATACTGTGGTAACATTTATTGAAATGAAATATAACCTTACTTTTCAATCACAATTCCACCA
GTAATTGTTCCAGAAACATAAGCTAAACCCATTGCAGTTGTACTCCATTCAGCAATTTCTGACTCAACAT
TTGCATTTTCTAGAAAGAAAGTAGAGGATAAAAGAAGAGCCCATAATCCGACAGGGCCC
