LOCUS       Exported 821 bp ds-DNA linear SYN 25-MAY-2021
DEFINITION  synthetic linear DNA
ACCESSION   .
VERSION     .
KEYWORDS    pCFJ151 - ttTi5605_MCS
SOURCE      synthetic DNA construct
  ORGANISM  synthetic DNA construct
REFERENCE   1 (bases 1 to 821)
  AUTHORS   Christian Frøkjær-Jensen, M Wayne Davis, Christopher E Hopkins,
  TITLE     Single-copy insertion of transgenes in Caenorhabditis elegans
  PUBMED    18953339
REFERENCE   2 (bases 1 to 821)
  AUTHORS   .
  TITLE     Direct Submission
  JOURNAL   Exported May 25, 2021 from SnapGene Server 1.1.58
            http://www.snapgene.com
FEATURES             Location/Qualifiers
     source          1..821
                     /organism="synthetic DNA construct"
                     /mol_type="other DNA"
     primer_bind     complement(25..43)
                     /label=pBRforEco
                     /note="pBR322 vectors, upsteam of EcoRI site, forward
                     primer"
     promoter        111..215
                     /gene="bla"
                     /label=AmpR promoter
     primer_bind     complement(434..453)
                     /label=Amp-R
                     /note="Ampicillin resistance gene, reverse primer"
ORIGIN
        1 gtnccgaaac gcgcgagnga aagggcctcg tgatacgcct atttttatag gttaatgtca
       61 tgataataat ggtttcttag acgtcaggtg gcacttttcg gggaaatgtg cgcggaaccc
      121 ctatttgttt atttttctaa atacattcaa atatgtatcc gctcatgaga caataaccct
      181 gataaatgct tcaataatat tgaaaaagga agagtatgag tattcaacat ttccgtgtcg
      241 cccttattcc cttttttgcg gcattttgcc ttcctgtttt tgctcaccca gaaacgctgg
      301 tgaaagtaaa agatgctgaa gatcagttgg gtgcacgagt gggttacatc gaactggatc
      361 tcaacagcgg taagatcctt gagagttttc gccccgaaga acgttttcca atgatgagca
      421 cttttaaagt tctgctatgt ggcgcggtat tatcccgtat tgacgccggg caagagcaac
      481 tcggtcgccg catacactat tctcagaatg acttggttga gtactcacca gtcacagaaa
      541 agcatcttac ggatggcatg acagtaagag aattatgcag tgctgccata accatgagtg
      601 ataacactgc ggccaactta cttctgacaa cgatcggagg accgaaggag ctaaccgctt
      661 ttttgcacaa catgggggat catgtaactc gccttgatcg ttgggaccgg agctgaatga
      721 ngcntaccaa cgacgagcgt gacacacgat gctgagcatg ncacacgtgc ncnganataa
      781 ctgcgacnct accnactccc gcacatataa cggatgagcg a
//
